Addgene plasmid #155310: pcDNA-GFP-EBA175-Flag(P1424V/Y1425W)
Purpose: Expresses N-terminally GFP-tagged and C-terminally Flag-tagged EBA175 P1424V/Y1425W variant (residues 1284-1462) from pcDNA3.1
Depositing lab: Sinisa Urban. Depositing organization: Johns Hopkins University and School of Medicine. Publication: Designed Parasite-Selective Rhomboid Inhibitors Block Invasion and Clear Blood-Stage Malaria. Gandhi S, Baker RP, Cho S, Stanchev S, Strisovsky K, Urban S. Cell Chem Biol. 2020 Aug 31. pii: S2451-9456(20)30333-0. doi: 10.1016/j.chembiol.2020.08.011. PubMed 32888502.
Backbone
  Vector backbone: pcDNA3.1
  Backbone manufacturer: Invitrogen
  Backbone size w/o insert (bp): 5500
  Total vector size (bp): 6040
  Vector type: Mammalian Expression
Growth in bacteria
  Bacterial resistance: Ampicillin, 100 μg/mL
  Growth temperature: 37°C
  Growth strain: DH5alpha
  Copy number: High Copy
Gene/Insert
  Gene/Insert name: PfEBA175
  Species: Synthetic
  Insert size (bp): 537
  Mutation: P1424V/Y1425W; insert codes for EBA175 residues 1284 to 1462
  Promoter: CMV
  Tag / fusion protein: signal peptide (residues 1 to 32) from TGF alpha (N terminal on insert); GFP (N terminal on insert); Flag (C terminal on insert)
  Cloning method: Restriction Enzyme; 5′ cloning site BamHI (not destroyed); 3′ cloning site NotI (not destroyed)
  Sequencing primers: 5′ T7 forward; 3′ BGH reverse
Terms and licenses: Academic/Nonprofit Terms; Industry Terms: Not Available to Industry
How to cite: pcDNA-GFP-EBA175-Flag(P1424V/Y1425W) was a gift from Sinisa Urban (Addgene plasmid # 155310 ; http://n2t.net/addgene:155310 ; RRID:Addgene_155310)
