[The description below was written by a language model from this plasmid's Addgene catalogue record and pLannotate feature annotations shown in this document.]
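Description:
pcDNA-GFP-EBA175-Flag(P1424V/Y1425W) is a mammalian expression plasmid built on the pcDNA3.1 backbone. It is maintained in E. coli at high copy through a ColE1/pUC-type origin and selected with ampicillin via the bla gene. The backbone also carries an f1 origin and an SV40 promoter-driven neomycin phosphotransferase cassette with an SV40 polyadenylation signal, which in principle allows G418 selection of stably transfected mammalian cells. The catalogue lists a total size of about 6.0 kb, whereas the sequenced record is 6,785 nt. The listed figure appears to count only the 537 bp EBA175 segment and not the signal peptide and GFP sequences.

The expression cassette is driven by the CMV immediate-early enhancer and promoter, with a T7 promoter just upstream of the coding region, and it ends in the bovine growth hormone polyadenylation signal. The open reading frame begins with the signal peptide of human TGF-alpha (residues 1 to 32), which directs the fusion into the secretory pathway. This is followed by EGFP and then a synthetic fragment encoding residues 1284 to 1462 of the Plasmodium falciparum erythrocyte-binding antigen EBA175, cloned between BamHI and NotI. A C-terminal Flag tag is recorded in the catalogue but is not annotated separately in the feature table. The EBA175 segment carries the substitutions P1424V and Y1425W.

The two tags allow both ends of the protein to be followed independently, for example to detect cleavage products. The associated publication concerns parasite-selective rhomboid protease inhibitors that block malaria invasion, which suggests use as a variant substrate in cell-based rhomboid cleavage assays. The record does not state the specific effect of the two mutations.
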