Features (pLannotate 1.2.2; 22 found; start..end, strand, type, name):
     28..80      -  misc_feature   bom (fragment): basis of mobility region from pBR322
    235..614     +  enhancer       CMV enhancer: human cytomegalovirus immediate early enhancer
    615..818     +  promoter       CMV promoter: human cytomegalovirus (CMV) immediate early promoter
    814..847     +  LTR            5' LTR (truncated) (fragment): truncated 5' long terminal repeat (LTR) from HIV-1
    863..881     +  promoter       T7 promoter: promoter for bacteriophage T7 RNA polymerase
    920..1009    +  CDS            TGFA (fragment): TGFA_HUMAN - Experimental evidence at protein level: Swiss-Prot protein existence level 1. TGF alpha is a mitogenic polypeptide that is able to bind to the EGF receptor/EGFR and to act synergistically with TGF beta to promote anchorage-independent cell proliferation in soft agar. From Homo sapiens (Human).
   1016..1732    +  CDS            EGFP: EGFP is a basic (constitutively fluorescent) green fluorescent protein published in 1996, derived from Aequorea victoria. It is reported to be a rapidly-maturing weak dimer with moderate acid sensitivity.
   1715..2191    +  CDS            EBA1_PLAFC (fragment): Experimental evidence at protein level: Swiss-Prot protein existence level 1. Binds to host erythrocytes; may act as bridge between erythrocytes and merozoites. From Plasmodium falciparum (isolate Camp / Malaysia).
   2382..2606    +  polyA_signal   bGH poly(A) signal: bovine growth hormone polyadenylation signal
   2610..2631    +  promoter       SV40 promoter (fragment): SV40 enhancer and early promoter
   2652..3080    +  rep_origin     f1 ori (sequence partly withheld): f1 bacteriophage origin of replication; arrow indicates direction of (+) strand synthesis
   3094..3423    +  promoter       SV40 promoter: SV40 enhancer and early promoter
   3490..4281    +  CDS            neo: KKA2_KLEPN - Also known as kan, nptII. Experimental evidence at protein level: Swiss-Prot protein existence level 1. Resistance to kanamycin, neomycin, paromomycin, ribostamycin, butirosin and gentamicin B. From Klebsiella pneumoniae.
   4305..4463    +  CDS            ble (fragment): BLE_KLEPN - Experimental evidence at protein level: Swiss-Prot protein existence level 1. Binding protein with a strong affinity to the bleomycin family of antibiotics. Binds to CL990; an antimitotic-antibiotic compound. From Klebsiella pneumoniae.
   4458..4579    +  polyA_signal   SV40 poly(A) signal: SV40 polyadenylation signal
   4652..4668    -  protein_bind   lac operator: The lac repressor binds to the lac operator to inhibit transcription in E. coli. This inhibition can be relieved by adding lactose or isopropyl-β-D-thiogalactopyranoside (IPTG). lac repressor encoded by lacI
   4676..4706    -  promoter       lac promoter: promoter for the E. coli lac operon
   4721..4742    -  protein_bind   CAP binding site: CAP binding activates transcription in the presence of cAMP. E. coli catabolite activator protein
   4755..4847    -  CDS            lacI (fragment): lac repressor; lacI; The lac repressor binds to the lac operator to inhibit transcription in E. coli. This inhibition can be relieved by adding lactose or isopropyl-β-D-thiogalactopyranoside (IPTG).
   5030..5618    -  rep_origin     ori: high-copy-number ColE1/pMB1/pBR322/pUC origin of replication
   5789..6649    -  CDS            AmpR: β-lactamase; bla; confers resistance to ampicillin, carbenicillin, and related antibiotics
   6650..6754    -  promoter       AmpR promoter: bla
>Addgene plasmid #155310 | pcDNA-GFP-EBA175-Flag(P1424V/Y1425W) | addgene full sequence | sequence record 309982 | Addgene NGS Result
GACGGATCGGGAGATCTCCCGATCCCCTATGGTGCACTCTCAGTACAATCTGCTCTGATGCCGCATAGTT
AAGCCAGTATCTGCTCCCTGCTTGTGTGTTGGAGGTCGCTGAGTAGTGCGCGAGCAAAATTTAAGCTACA
ACAAGGCAAGGCTTGACCGACAATTGCATGAAGAATCTGCTTAGGGTTAGGCGTTTTGCGCTGCTTCGCG
ATGTACGGGCCAGATATACGCGTTGACATTGATTATTGACTAGTTATTAATAGTAATCAATTACGGGGTC
ATTAGTTCATAGCCCATATATGGAGTTCCGCGTTACATAACTTACGGTAAATGGCCCGCCTGGCTGACCG
CCCAACGACCCCCGCCCATTGACGTCAATAATGACGTATGTTCCCATAGTAACGCCAATAGGGACTTTCC
ATTGACGTCAATGGGTGGAGTATTTACGGTAAACTGCCCACTTGGCAGTACATCAAGTGTATCATATGCC
AAGTACGCCCCCTATTGACGTCAATGACGGTAAATGGCCCGCCTGGCATTATGCCCAGTACATGACCTTA
TGGGACTTTCCTACTTGGCAGTACATCTACGTATTAGTCATCGCTATTACCATGGTGATGCGGTTTTGGC
AGTACATCAATGGGCGTGGATAGCGGTTTGACTCACGGGGATTTCCAAGTCTCCACCCCATTGACGTCAA
TGGGAGTTTGTTTTGGCACCAAAATCAACGGGACTTTCCAAAATGTCGTAACAACTCCGCCCCATTGACG
CAAATGGGCGGTAGGCGTGTACGGTGGGAGGTCTATATAAGCAGAGCTCTCTGGCTAACTAGAGAACCCA
CTGCTTACTGGCTTATCGAAATTAATACGACTCACTATAGGGAGACCCAAGCTGGCTAGCGTTTAAACTT
AAGCTTACCATGGTCCCCTCGGCTGGACAGCTCGCCCTGTTCGCTCTGGGTATTGTGTTGGCTGCGTGCC
AGGCCTTGGAGAACAGCACGTCCCCGCTGCGTACGATGGTGAGCAAGGGCGAGGAGCTGTTCACCGGGGT
GGTGCCCATCCTGGTCGAGCTGGACGGCGACGTAAACGGCCACAAGTTCAGCGTGTCCGGCGAGGGCGAG
GGCGATGCCACCTACGGCAAGCTGACCCTGAAGTTCATCTGCACCACCGGCAAGCTGCCCGTGCCCTGGC
CCACCCTCGTGACCACCCTGACCTACGGCGTGCAGTGCTTCAGCCGCTACCCCGACCACATGAAGCAGCA
CGACTTCTTCAAGTCCGCCATGCCCGAAGGCTACGTCCAGGAGCGCACCATCTTCTTCAAGGACGACGGC
AACTACAAGACCCGCGCCGAGGTGAAGTTCGAGGGCGACACCCTGGTGAACCGCATCGAGCTGAAGGGCA
TCGACTTCAAGGAGGACGGCAACATCCTGGGGCACAAGCTGGAGTACAACTACAACAGCCACAACGTCTA
TATCATGGCCGACAAGCAGAAGAACGGCATCAAGGTGAACTTCAAGATCCGCCACAACATCGAGGACGGC
AGCGTGCAGCTCGCCGACCACTACCAGCAGAACACCCCCATCGGCGACGGCCCCGTGCTGCTGCCCGACA
ACCACTACCTGAGCACCCAGTCCGCCCTGAGCAAAGACCCCAACGAGAAGCGCGATCACATGGTCCTGCT
GGAGTTCGTGACCGCCGCCGGGATCACTCTCGGCATGGACGAGCTGTACAAGTCCGGCCGGACTCAGGGA
GCAGAATTCTCAGGATCCCATAGCCATCATGGTAATCGTCAGGATCGTGGTGGTAATAGCGGTAATGTGC
TGAATATGCGCAGCAACAATAACAACTTCAACAATATCCCGAGCCGCTATAATCTGTATGATAAGAAACT
GGATCTGGATCTGTATGAAAATCGCAATGATAGCACCACCAAAGAACTGATTAAAAAACTGGCCGAGATC
AATAAGTGCGAAAATGAAATTAGCGTGAAATATTGCGATCACATGATTCATGAAGAAATTCCGCTGAAAA
CCTGCACCAAAGAAAAGACCCGTAATCTGTGTTGTGCAGTGAGCGATTATTGCATGAGCTATTTTACCTA
TGATAGCGAAGAATATTACAACTGCACCAAACGCGAATTTGATGATCCGAGCTATACCTGCTTTCGTAAA
GAGGCATTTAGCAGCATGGTGTGGTATGCCGGTGCCGGTGTTCTGTTCATCATTCTGGTGATTCTGGGTG
CAAGCCAGGCAAAATATCAGCGCCTGGAGAAAATCAACAAGAACAAGATTGAGAAAAACGTGAATGATTA
CAAGGACGATGACGATAAGTAGGCGGCCGCATAATCTAGAGGGCCCGTTTAAACCCGCTGATCAGCCTCG
ACTGTGCCTTCTAGTTGCCAGCCATCTGTTGTTTGCCCCTCCCCCGTGCCTTCCTTGACCCTGGAAGGTG
CCACTCCCACTGTCCTTTCCTAATAAAATGAGGAAATTGCATCGCATTGTCTGAGTAGGTGTCATTCTAT
TCTGGGGGGTGGGGTGGGGCAGGACAGCAAGGGGGAGGATTGGGAAGACAATAGCAGGCATGCTGGGGAT
GCGGTGGGCTCTATGGCTTCTGAGGCGGAAAGAACCAGCTGGGGCTCTAGGGGGTATCCCC
[124 nt withheld, positions 2652-2775]
C
[91 nt withheld, positions 2777-2867]
A
[49 nt withheld, positions 2869-2917]
CCTTTGACGTTGGAGTCCACGTTCTTT
[37 nt withheld, positions 2945-2981]
ACCCTATCTCGGTCTATTCTTTTGATTTATAAGGGATTTTGCCGATTTCGGCCTATTGGTTAAAAAATGA
GCTGATTTAACAAAAATTTAACGCGAATTAATTCTGTGGAATGTGTGTCAGTTAGGGTGTGGAAAGTCCC
CAGGCTCCCCAGCAGGCAGAAGTATGCAAAGCATGCATCTCAATTAGTCAGCAACCAGGTGTGGAAAGTC
CCCAGGCTCCCCAGCAGGCAGAAGTATGCAAAGCATGCATCTCAATTAGTCAGCAACCATAGTCCCGCCC
CTAACTCCGCCCATCCCGCCCCTAACTCCGCCCAGTTCCGCCCATTCTCCGCCCCATGGCTGACTAATTT
TTTTTATTTATGCAGAGGCCGAGGCCGCCTCTGCCTCTGAGCTATTCCAGAAGTAGTGAGGAGGCTTTTT
TGGAGGCCTAGGCTTTTGCAAAAAGCTCCCGGGAGCTTGTATATCCATTTTCGGATCTGATCAAGAGACA
GGATGAGGATCGTTTCGCATGATTGAACAAGATGGATTGCACGCAGGTTCTCCGGCCGCTTGGGTGGAGA
GGCTATTCGGCTATGACTGGGCACAACAGACAATCGGCTGCTCTGATGCCGCCGTGTTCCGGCTGTCAGC
GCAGGGGCGCCCGGTTCTTTTTGTCAAGACCGACCTGTCCGGTGCCCTGAATGAACTGCAGGACGAGGCA
GCGCGGCTATCGTGGCTGGCCACGACGGGCGTTCCTTGCGCAGCTGTGCTCGACGTTGTCACTGAAGCGG
GAAGGGACTGGCTGCTATTGGGCGAAGTGCCGGGGCAGGATCTCCTGTCATCTCACCTTGCTCCTGCCGA
GAAAGTATCCATCATGGCTGATGCAATGCGGCGGCTGCATACGCTTGATCCGGCTACCTGCCCATTCGAC
CACCAAGCGAAACATCGCATCGAGCGAGCACGTACTCGGATGGAAGCCGGTCTTGTCGATCAGGATGATC
TGGACGAAGAGCATCAGGGGCTCGCGCCAGCCGAACTGTTCGCCAGGCTCAAGGCGCGCATGCCCGACGG
CGAGGATCTCGTCGTGACCCATGGCGATGCCTGCTTGCCGAATATCATGGTGGAAAATGGCCGCTTTTCT
GGATTCATCGACTGTGGCCGGCTGGGTGTGGCGGACCGCTATCAGGACATAGCGTTGGCTACCCGTGATA
TTGCTGAAGAGCTTGGCGGCGAATGGGCTGACCGCTTCCTCGTGCTTTACGGTATCGCCGCTCCCGATTC
GCAGCGCATCGCCTTCTATCGCCTTCTTGACGAGTTCTTCTGAGCGGGACTCTGGGGTTCGAAATGACCG
ACCAAGCGACGCCCAACCTGCCATCACGAGATTTCGATTCCACCGCCGCCTTCTATGAAAGGTTGGGCTT
CGGAATCGTTTTCCGGGACGCCGGCTGGATGATCCTCCAGCGCGGGGATCTCATGCTGGAGTTCTTCGCC
CACCCCAACTTGTTTATTGCAGCTTATAATGGTTACAAATAAAGCAATAGCATCACAAATTTCACAAATA
AAGCATTTTTTTCACTGCATTCTAGTTGTGGTTTGTCCAAACTCATCAATGTATCTTATCATGTCTGTAT
ACCGTCGACCTCTAGCTAGAGCTTGGCGTAATCATGGTCATAGCTGTTTCCTGTGTGAAATTGTTATCCG
CTCACAATTCCACACAACATACGAGCCGGAAGCATAAAGTGTAAAGCCTGGGGTGCCTAATGAGTGAGCT
AACTCACATTAATTGCGTTGCGCTCACTGCCCGCTTTCCAGTCGGGAAACCTGTCGTGCCAGCTGCATTA
ATGAATCGGCCAACGCGCGGGGAGAGGCGGTTTGCGTATTGGGCGCTCTTCCGCTTCCTCGCTCACTGAC
TCGCTGCGCTCGGTCGTTCGGCTGCGGCGAGCGGTATCAGCTCACTCAAAGGCGGTAATACGGTTATCCA
CAGAATCAGGGGATAACGCAGGAAAGAACATGTGAGCAAAAGGCCAGCAAAAGGCCAGGAACCGTAAAAA
GGCCGCGTTGCTGGCGTTTTTCCATAGGCTCCGCCCCCCTGACGAGCATCACAAAAATCGACGCTCAAGT
CAGAGGTGGCGAAACCCGACAGGACTATAAAGATACCAGGCGTTTCCCCCTGGAAGCTCCCTCGTGCGCT
CTCCTGTTCCGACCCTGCCGCTTACCGGATACCTGTCCGCCTTTCTCCCTTCGGGAAGCGTGGCGCTTTC
TCATAGCTCACGCTGTAGGTATCTCAGTTCGGTGTAGGTCGTTCGCTCCAAGCTGGGCTGTGTGCACGAA
CCCCCCGTTCAGCCCGACCGCTGCGCCTTATCCGGTAACTATCGTCTTGAGTCCAACCCGGTAAGACACG
ACTTATCGCCACTGGCAGCAGCCACTGGTAACAGGATTAGCAGAGCGAGGTATGTAGGCGGTGCTACAGA
GTTCTTGAAGTGGTGGCCTAACTACGGCTACACTAGAAGAACAGTATTTGGTATCTGCGCTCTGCTGAAG
CCAGTTACCTTCGGAAAAAGAGTTGGTAGCTCTTGATCCGGCAAACAAACCACCGCTGGTAGCGGTGGTT
TTTTTGTTTGCAAGCAGCAGATTACGCGCAGAAAAAAAGGATCTCAAGAAGATCCTTTGATCTTTTCTAC
GGGGTCTGACGCTCAGTGGAACGAAAACTCACGTTAAGGGATTTTGGTCATGAGATTATCAAAAAGGATC
TTCACCTAGATCCTTTTAAATTAAAAATGAAGTTTTAAATCAATCTAAAGTATATATGAGTAAACTTGGT
CTGACAGTTACCAATGCTTAATCAGTGAGGCACCTATCTCAGCGATCTGTCTATTTCGTTCATCCATAGT
TGCCTGACTCCCCGTCGTGTAGATAACTACGATACGGGAGGGCTTACCATCTGGCCCCAGTGCTGCAATG
ATACCGCGAGACCCACGCTCACCGGCTCCAGATTTATCAGCAATAAACCAGCCAGCCGGAAGGGCCGAGC
GCAGAAGTGGTCCTGCAACTTTATCCGCCTCCATCCAGTCTATTAATTGTTGCCGGGAAGCTAGAGTAAG
TAGTTCGCCAGTTAATAGTTTGCGCAACGTTGTTGCCATTGCTACAGGCATCGTGGTGTCACGCTCGTCG
TTTGGTATGGCTTCATTCAGCTCCGGTTCCCAACGATCAAGGCGAGTTACATGATCCCCCATGTTGTGCA
AAAAAGCGGTTAGCTCCTTCGGTCCTCCGATCGTTGTCAGAAGTAAGTTGGCCGCAGTGTTATCACTCAT
GGTTATGGCAGCACTGCATAATTCTCTTACTGTCATGCCATCCGTAAGATGCTTTTCTGTGACTGGTGAG
TACTCAACCAAGTCATTCTGAGAATAGTGTATGCGGCGACCGAGTTGCTCTTGCCCGGCGTCAATACGGG
ATAATACCGCGCCACATAGCAGAACTTTAAAAGTGCTCATCATTGGAAAACGTTCTTCGGGGCGAAAACT
CTCAAGGATCTTACCGCTGTTGAGATCCAGTTCGATGTAACCCACTCGTGCACCCAACTGATCTTCAGCA
TCTTTTACTTTCACCAGCGTTTCTGGGTGAGCAAAAACAGGAAGGCAAAATGCCGCAAAAAAGGGAATAA
GGGCGACACGGAAATGTTGAATACTCATACTCTTCCTTTTTCAATATTATTGAAGCATTTATCAGGGTTA
TTGTCTCATGAGCGGATACATATTTGAATGTATTTAGAAAAATAAACAAATAGGGGTTCCGCGCACATTT
CCCCGAAAAGTGCCACCTGACGTC
